Addgene plasmid #44665: PL08004B2A05
Depositing lab: Phillip Newmark. Depositing organization: University of Illinois at Urbana-Champaign. Publication: Molecular markers to characterize the hermaphroditic reproductive system of the planarian Schmidtea mediterranea. Chong T, Stary JM, Wang Y, Newmark PA. BMC Dev Biol. 2011 Nov 10;11:69. 10.1186/1471-213X-11-69 PubMed 22074376.
Backbone
  Vector backbone: pBluescript SK II (+)
  Backbone size w/o insert (bp): 2961
Growth in bacteria
  Bacterial resistance: Ampicillin, 100 μg/mL
  Growth temperature: 37°C
  Growth strain: DH5alpha
  Copy number: High Copy
Gene/Insert
  Gene/Insert name: Smed-msy4 (alt names: EST Contig 5455; PL06012A1D09)
  Species: Schmidtea mediterranea
  GenBank ID: HO007850.1 DN312133.1
  Promoter: T7 sense, T3 antisense
  Cloning method: Restriction Enzyme; 5′ cloning site EcoRI (not destroyed); 3′ cloning site NotI (not destroyed)
  Sequencing primers: 5′ T7; 3′ T3
Terms and licenses: Academic/Nonprofit Terms; Industry Terms: Not Available to Industry
How to cite: PL08004B2A05 was a gift from Phillip Newmark (Addgene plasmid # 44665 ; http://n2t.net/addgene:44665 ; RRID:Addgene_44665)
