[The description below was written by a language model from this plasmid's Addgene catalogue record.]
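Description:
PL08004B2A05 is a cDNA clone of the planarian gene Smed-msy4 from Schmidtea mediterranea, carried in the general-purpose bacterial cloning and in vitro transcription vector pBluescript SK II (+), whose backbone is 2,961 bp without the insert. The plasmid is propagated in E. coli as a high-copy construct under ampicillin selection. pBluescript-type phagemids normally carry a pUC-derived origin, an f1 origin for single-stranded DNA rescue and a lacZα multiple cloning site, but no feature table accompanies this record, so these elements are inferred from the named backbone rather than confirmed.

The insert corresponds to an expressed sequence tag (EST) contig, with an alternative clone designation also listed, and it was placed between the EcoRI site at the 5′ end and the NotI site at the 3′ end. Both sites remain intact, so the fragment can be excised or the plasmid linearised at either end. The insert length and the extent of the coding sequence are not stated. There is no promoter for expression in cells. Instead, the insert is flanked by opposing phage RNA polymerase promoters, with T7 producing the sense transcript and T3 the antisense transcript. The same sites serve as sequencing primer positions.

This arrangement suits the synthesis of strand-specific RNA in vitro, with antisense riboprobes for in situ hybridisation and sense transcripts as controls. Transcribing both strands could also yield double-stranded RNA for knockdown. The associated study concerns molecular markers of the hermaphroditic reproductive system of S. mediterranea, which fits use of this clone as a template for probes that detect Smed-msy4 expression in planarian tissues.
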