>Addgene plasmid #44665 | PL08004B2A05 | depositor partial sequence | sequence record 61188 | 3' read
GTTTGGATGCCGAAAGCAACCAGAGCGATGACGATGCTATCCAGAAGACGTCTGAGTTAAATTTAGAGGA
AATAAGAGCATCTTGAATCTTTTTTTTGATGAAAATGGATATAATATTGTTATTTTTGTGTTATCTCATT
TATATCCTAGCTATGTTAGTTAAATGTTTCAAACCTTCTGTTGTACTAACCAGATACTAAGTTCTATCTA
TTTACAAACAAAACTTGGAGGCCTTTGTTCTGGAAACTTACAATTATTATTATTATTATTATTATTATTA
TCATTATTATTATTAGTATTATAATTATTATTATTTTTTCGATTGAAATTTTCTATTCAAAATCAAATCG
AATACAAATGCACTTAATTTCCTGCCGGACAGGATATTTATTTTGTGTTTAGTTGCAGAGCAAAAGCTTC
GAGTACTCGAGGCAAAAACTGTGCTTGGTGTAATGTGATCGTTAGAATTTGTTTTGTGAACTGAACCCAT
ACTGAAAGTTTTGACAACGGTTGTTAATTTGTTATGAAAATATCAATGGCGAGAAATGTCTTCAATATAA
TTTTTGAAAATGAAAAAAAAAAAAAAAAAATG
