>Addgene plasmid #44665 | PL08004B2A05 | depositor partial sequence | sequence record 61189 | 5' read
TCAAGATCTTTTGGCCGAGCTGTTGGTAGGGGATTCGGTGGTCGAGTAAGATCCCTTAGAAATGGTCCAA
GGGGTAGATCGTTATCAAGAGAAATGGATTCGACAAATGAAGATGCCGGACCAGAAGGAGATGCTGTATT
TGGGACAGAAAGAAGACGAACCTTACCTAGTCGAAGAAGATCTTATTATCCACGTCCTATACCTCCACCT
CCCCAAGGGAGTTATTATATGAATAGAAGACATATACCTTCCCGGGATGATTATCGTGAACCGGATGAAT
ATGAAAATCGTCCTATGCTTTTAGGTTACCGTGGTGGTGGAGTTCCTAGACGAAGATTTATTGGTGGATT
TGGTCGTGGCGGTCATGCTAATGGAGGTTCAGGAGGAAATTCATACATAAGAGGCTATTCTCCAGGACCT
CCTAATACACGGAGATATATGGATAGTAGACCAGGCCCAGTTATGAACACTTATTCAGATTCAGGGCCAA
TAATTCCAAGAGGCACTAGTCGATTTAGACGGGGCAGAGGAGGACGTCCAATAATGTATCACAAAATTAA
CAGTGGAGTAAGTAGCAGATCAACTAGAGGACGACAATTTGGAGGGGGTGAACGCAGAAATTGGAGAGAT
TATAATTCTTATAATAACAGAAACAATGAAGATAACAACGAGACAGTATCGGATGAAAAGAGAGCAACAG
GTGGCCGAGCCCCAAGTTTGGATGCCGAAAGCAACCAGAGCGATGACGATGCTATCCAGA
