>Addgene plasmid #44665 | PL08004B2A05 | addgene partial sequence | sequence record 63676 | M13_pUC_fwd
CGCGTAATACGACTCACTATAGGGCGAATTGGGTACCGGGCCCCCCCTCGAGGTCGACGGTATCGATAAG
CTTGATATCGAATTCCGTTGCTGTCGAGATCTTTTGGCCGAGCTGTTGGTAGGGGATTCGGTGGTCGAGT
AAGATCCCTTAGAAATGGTCCAAGGGGTAGATCGTTATCAAGAGAAATGGATTCGACAAATGAAGATGCC
GGACCAGAAGGAGATGCTGTATTTGGGACAGAAAGAAGACGAACCTTACCTAGTCGAAGAAGATCTTATT
ATCCACGTCCTATACCTCCACCTCCCCAAGGGAGTTATTATATGAATAGAAGACATATACCTTCCCGGGA
TGATTATCGTGAACCGGATGAATATGAAAATCGTCCTATGCTTTTAGGTTACCGTGGTGGTGGAGTTCCT
AGACGAAGATTTATTGGTGGATTTGGTCGTGGCGGTCATGCTAATGGAGGTTCAGGAGGAAATTCATACA
TAAGAGGCTATTCTCCAGGACCTCCTAATACACGGAGATATATGGATAGTAGACCAGGCCCAGTTATGAA
CACTTATTCAGATTCAGGGCCAATAATTCCAAGAGGCACTAGTCGATTTAGACGGGGCAGAGGAGGACGT
CCAATAATGTATCACAAAATTAACAGTGGAGTAAGTAGCAGATCAACTAGAGGACGACAATTTGGAGGGG
GTGAACGCAGAAATTGGAGAGATTATAATTCTTATAATAACAGAAACAATGAAGATAACAACGAGACAGT
ATCGGATGAAAAGAGAGCAACAGGTGGCCGAGCCCCAAGTTTGGATGCCGAAAGCAACCAGAGCGATGAC
GATGCTATCCAGAAGACGTCTGAGTTAAATTTAGAGGAAATAAGAGCATCTTGAATCTTTTTTTTGATGA
AAATGGATATAATATTGTATT
