>Addgene plasmid #44665 | PL08004B2A05 | addgene partial sequence | sequence record 63677 | M13_pUC_rev
GATTACGCCAAGCGCGCAATTAACCCTCACTAAAGGGAACAAAAGCTGGAGCTCCACCGCGGTGGCGGCC
GCTCGCATTTTTTTTTTTTTTTTTTCATTTTCAAAAATTATATTGAAGACATTTCTCGCCATTGATATTT
TCATAACAAATTAACAACCGTTGTCAAAACTTTCAGTATGGGTTCAGTTCACAAAACAAATTCTAACGAT
CACATTACACCAAGCACAGTTTTTGCCTCGAGTACTCGAAGCTTTTGCTCTGCAACTAAACACAAAATAA
ATATCCTGTCCGGCAGGAAATTAAGTGCATTTGTATTCGATTTGATTTTGAATAGAAAATTTCAATCGAA
AAAATAATAATAATTATAATACTAATAATAATAATGATAATAATAATAATAATAATAATAATAATTGTAA
GTTTCCAGAACAAAGGCCTCCAAGTTTTGTTTGTAAATAGATAGAACTTAGTATCTGGTTAGTACAACAG
AAGGTTTGAAACATTTAACTAACATAGCTAGGATATAAATGAGATAACACAAAAATAACAATATTATATC
CATTTTCATCAAAAAAAAGATTCAAGATGCTCTTATTTCCTCTAAATTTAACTCAGACGTCTTCTGGATA
GCATCGTCATCGCTCTGGTTGCTTTCGGCATCCAAACTTGGGGCTCGGCCACCTGTTGCTCTCTTTTCAT
CCGATACTGTCTCGTTGTTATCTTCATTGTTTCTGTTATTATAAGAATTATAATCTCTCCAATTTCTGCG
TTCACCCCCTCCAAATTGTCGTCCTCTAGTTGATCTGCTACTTACTCCACTGTTAATTTTGTGATACATT
ATTGGACGTCCTCCTCTGCCCCGTCTAAATCGACTAGTGCCTCTTGGAATTATTGGCCCTGAATCTGAAT
AAGTGTTCATAACTGGGCCTGGTCTACTA
